>Addgene plasmid #62066 | pET28A-p53 (1-73) (P12A P13A) | addgene partial sequence | sequence record 103276 | T7term 5'-GCTAGTTATTGCTCAGCGG-3'
CAGCCTCTGGCATTCTGGGAGCTTCATCTGGACCTGGGTCTTCAGATGAACCATTGTTCAATATCGTCCG
GGGACAGCATCAAATCATCCATTGCTTGGGACGGCAAGGGGGACAGAACGTTGTTTTCAGGAAGTAGTTT
CCATAGGTCTGAAAATGTTTCCTGACTCAGAGCGGCCTCGACGCTAGGATCTGACTGCGGCTCCTCCATC
ATATGGCTGCCGCGCGGCACCAGGCCGCTGCTGTGATGATGATGATGATGGCTGCTGCCCATGGTATATC
TCCTTCTTAAAGTTAAACAAAATTATTTCTAGAGGGGAATTGTTATCCGCTCACAATTCCCCTATAGTGA
GTCGTATTAATTTCGCGGGATCGAGATCTCGATCCTCTACGCCGGACGCATCGTGGCCGGCATCACCGGC
GCCACAGGTGCGGTTGCTGGCGCCTATATCGCCGACATCACCGATGGGGAAGATCGGGCTCGCCACTTCG
GGCTCATGAGCGCTTGTTTCGGCGTGGGTATGGTGGCAGGCCCCGTGGCCGGGGGACTGTTGGGCGCCAT
CTCCTTGCATGCACCATTCCTTGCGGCGGCGGTGCTCAACGGCCTCAACCTACTACTGGGCTGCTTCCTA
ATGCAGGAGTCGCATAAGGGAGAGCGTCGAGATCCCGGACACCATCGAATGGCGCAAAACCTTTCGCGGT
ATGGCATGATAGCGCCCGGAAGAGA
