>Addgene plasmid #62066 | pET28A-p53 (1-73) (P12A P13A) | addgene partial sequence | sequence record 103441 | T7term 5'-GCTAGTTATTGCTCAGCGG-3'
TCTTTCGGGCTTGTAGCAGCCGGATCTCAGTGGTGGTGGTGGTGGTGCTCGAGTCACACGCGGGGTAGCA
GCCTCTGGCATTCTGGGAGCTTCATCTGGACCTGGGTCTTCAGATGAACCATTGTTCAATATCGTCCGGG
GACAGCATCAAATCATCCATTGCTTGGGACGGCAAGGGGGACAGAACGTTGTTTTCAGGAAGTAGTTTCC
ATAGGTCTGAAAATGTTTCCTGACTCAGAGCGGCCTCGACGCTAGGATCTGACTGCGGCTCCTCCATCAT
ATGGCTGCCGCGCGGCACCAGGCCGCTGCTGTGATGATGATGATGATGGCTGCTGCCCATGGTATATCTC
CTTCTTAAAGTTAAACAAAATTATTTCTAGAGGGGAATTGTTATCCGCTCACAATTCCCCTATAGTGAGT
CGTATTAATTTCGCGGGATCGAGATCTCGATCCTCTACGCCGGACGCATCGTGGCCGGCATCACCGGCGC
CACAGGTGCGGTTGCTGGCGCCTATATCGCCGACATCACCGATGGGGAAGATCGGGCTCGCCACTTCGGG
CTCATGAGCGCTTGTTTCGGCGTGGGTATGGTGGCAGGCCCCGTGGCCGGGGGACTGTTGGGCGCCATCT
CCTTGCATGCACCATTCCTTGCGGCGGCGGTGCTCAACGGCCTCAACCTACTACTGGGCTGCTTCCTAAT
GCAGGAGTCGCATAAGGGAGAGCGTCGAGATCCCGGACACCATCGAATGGCGCAAAACCTTTCGCGGTAT
GGCATGATAGCGCCCGGAAGAGA
