>Addgene plasmid #62066 | pET28A-p53 (1-73) (P12A P13A) | addgene partial sequence | sequence record 105773 | T7 5'-TAATACGACTCACTATAGGG-3'
TTTTGTTTAACTTTAAGAAGGAGATATACCATGGGCAGCAGCCATCATCATCATCATCACAGCAGCGGCC
TGGTGCCGCGCGGCAGCCATATGATGGAGGAGCCGCAGTCAGATCCTAGCGTCGAGGCCGCTCTGAGTCA
GGAAACATTTTCAGACCTATGGAAACTACTTCCTGAAAACAACGTTCTGTCCCCCTTGCCGTCCCAAGCA
ATGGATGATTTGATGCTGTCCCCGGACGATATTGAACAATGGTTCACTGAAGACCCAGGTCCAGATGAAG
CTCCCAGAATGCCAGAGGCTGCTCCCCGCGTGTGACTCGAGCACCACCACCACCACCACTGAGATCCGGC
TGCTAACAAAGCCCGAAAGGAAGCTGAGTTGGCTGCTGCCACCGCTGAGCAATAACTAGCATAACCCCTT
GGGGCCTCTAAACGGGTCTTGAGGGGTTTTTTGCTGAAAGGAGGAACTATATCCGGATTGGCGAATGGG
[124 nt withheld, positions 490-613]
C
[91 nt withheld, positions 615-705]
A
[49 nt withheld, positions 707-755]
CCTTTGACGTTGGAGTCCACGTTCTTT
[37 nt withheld, positions 783-819]
ACCCTATCTCGGTCTATTCTTTTG
