[The description below was written by a language model from this plasmid's Addgene catalogue record.]
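Description:
pET28A-p53 (1-73) (P12A P13A) is a bacterial expression plasmid built on the Novagen pET28A backbone, with a recorded total size of about 5.9 kb. It is selected with kanamycin and is listed as low copy. The record names a standard cloning strain for propagation. As with other T7-driven pET vectors, protein production would normally require an E. coli host that supplies T7 RNA polymerase, although no expression strain is stated. No feature table accompanies the entry, so the origin of replication and other backbone elements are not itemised.

The insert is a 219 bp fragment of human TP53 encoding residues 1-73, which the record describes as the transactivation domain (TAD) region. It carries two alanine substitutions, P12A and P13A. The fragment was cloned between the NdeI and XhoI sites, both of which are retained, and sits under the T7 promoter. The backbone supplies an N-terminal His tag, and the depositor notes a thrombin cleavage site. In this type of vector, the tag allows the protein to be captured by metal-affinity chromatography, and thrombin cleavage then removes it to leave a near-native fragment.

The stated purpose is expression of this mutant p53 N-terminal fragment in E. coli. The associated study examined how disorder and residual helicity in p53 affect Mdm2 binding affinity and signalling in cells. This suggests the construct serves as a source of recombinant protein for biophysical and binding comparisons with other p53 TAD variants, though the record does not state the specific effect expected from the two proline substitutions.
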