Addgene plasmid #62066: pET28A-p53 (1-73) (P12A P13A)
Purpose: Expression of human p53 (residues 1-73) (P12A, P13A) in e. coli
Depositing lab: Gary Daughdrill. Depositing organization: University of South Florida. Publication: Disorder and residual helicity alter p53-Mdm2 binding affinity and signaling in cells. Borcherds W, Theillet FX, Katzer A, Finzel A, Mishall KM, Powell AT, Wu H, Manieri W, Dieterich C, Selenko P, Loewer A, Daughdrill GW. Nat Chem Biol. 2014 Dec;10(12):1000-2. doi: 10.1038/nchembio.1668. Epub 2014 Nov 2. PubMed 25362358.
Backbone
  Vector backbone: pET28A
  Backbone manufacturer: Novagen
  Backbone size w/o insert (bp): 5639
  Total vector size (bp): 5900
  Vector type: Bacterial Expression
Growth in bacteria
  Bacterial resistance: Kanamycin, 50 μg/mL
  Growth temperature: 37°C
  Growth strain: DH5alpha
  Copy number: Low Copy
Gene/Insert
  Gene/Insert name: p53 (alt names: p53 residues 1-73, P12A, P13A; p53)
  Species: H. sapiens (human)
  Insert size (bp): 219
  Mutation: Contains TAD residues 1-73; P12A, P13A
  Entrez Gene: TP53 (a.k.a. BCC7, BMFS5, LFS1, P53, TRP53)
  Promoter: T7
  Tag / fusion protein: His (N terminal on backbone)
  Cloning method: Restriction Enzyme; 5′ cloning site NdeI (not destroyed); 3′ cloning site XhoI (not destroyed)
  Sequencing primers: 5′ T7; 3′ T7 term
Terms and licenses: Academic/Nonprofit Terms; Industry Terms: Not Available to Industry
Depositor comments: Includes a thrombin cleavage site
How to cite: pET28A-p53 (1-73) (P12A P13A) was a gift from Gary Daughdrill (Addgene plasmid # 62066 ; http://n2t.net/addgene:62066 ; RRID:Addgene_62066)
